>Addgene plasmid #158261 | pLKO_HA.NWS.C_NGFR | addgene full sequence | sequence record 327913 | Addgene NGS Result
TCGACGGTATCGATCACGAGACTAGTATCGAGCGGCCGCCCCCTTCACCGAGGGCCTATTTCCCATGATT
CCTTCATATTTGCATATACGATACAAGGCTGTTAGAGAGATAATTGGAATTAATTTGACTGTAAACACAA
AGATATTAGTACAAAATACGTGACGTAGAAAGTAATAATTTCTTGGGTAGTTTGCAGTTTTAAAATTATG
TTTTAAAATGGACTATCATATGCTTACCGTAACTTGAAAGTATTTCGATTTCTTGGCTTTATATATCTTG
TGGAAAGGACGAAACACCGGGTCTTCGAGAAGACCTGTTTTAGAGCTAGAAATAGCAAGTTAAAATAAGG
CTAGTCCGTTATCAACTTGAAAAAGTGGCACCGAGTCGGTGCTTTTTTTAATTCTCGACCTCGAGACAAA
TGGCAGTATTCATCCACAATTTTAAAAGAAAAGGGGGGATTGGGGGGTACAGTGCAGGGGAAAGAATAGT
AGACATAATAGCAACAGACATACAAACTAAAGAATTACAAAAACAAATTACAAAAATTCAAAATTTTCGG
GTTTATTACAGGGACAGCAGAGATCCACTTTGGCCGCGGCTCGAGGCGATAAGCTTTGCAAAGATGGATA
AAGTTTTAAACAGAGAGGAATCTTTGCAGCTAATGGACCTTCTAGGTCTTGAAAGGAGTGGGAATTGGCT
CCGGTGCCCGTCAGTGGGCAGAGCGCACATCGCCCACAGTCCCCGAGAAGTTGGGGGGAGGGGTCGGCAA
TTGAACCGGTGCCTAGAGAAGGTGGCGCGGGGTAAACTGGGAAAGTGATGTCGTGTACTGGCTCCGCCTT
TTTCCCGAGGGTGGGGGAGAACCGTATATAAGTGCAGTAGTCGCCGTGAACGTTCTTTTTCGCAACGGGT
TTGCCGCCAGAACACAGGTAAGTGCCGTGTGTGGTTCCCGCGGGCCTGGCCTCTTTACGGGTTATGGCCC
TTGCGTGCCTTGAATTACTTCCACCTGGCTGCAGTACGTGATTCTTGATCCCGAGCTTCGGGTTGGAAGT
GGGTGGGAGAGTTCGAGGCCTTGCGCTTAAGGAGCCCCTTCGCCTCGTGCTTGAGTTGAGGCCTGGCCTG
GGCGCTGGGGCCGCCGCGTGCGAATCTGGTGGCACCTTCGCGCCTGTCTCGCTGCTTTCGATAAGTCTCT
AGCCATTTAAAATTTTTGATGACCTGCTGCGACGCTTTTTTTCTGGCAAGATAGTCTTGTAAATGCGGGC
CAAGATCTGCACACTGGTATTTCGGTTTTTGGGGCCGCGGGCGGCGACGGGGCCCGTGCGTCCCAGCGCA
CATGTTCGGCGAGGCGGGGCCTGCGAGCGCGGCCACCGAGAATCGGACGGGGGTAGTCTCAAGCTGGCCG
GCCTGCTCTGGTGCCTGGCCTCGCGCCGCCGTGTATCGCCCCGCCCTGGGCGGCAAGGCTGGCCCGGTCG
GCACCAGTTGCGTGAGCGGAAAGATGGCCGCTTCCCGGCCCTGCTGCAGGGAGCTCAAAATGGAGGACGC
GGCGCTCGGGAGAGCGGGCGGGTGAGTCACCCACACAAAGGAAAAGGGCCTTTCCGTCCTCAGCCGTCGC
TTCATGTGACTCCACGGAGTACCGGGCGCCGTCCAGGCACCTCGATTAGTTCTCGAGCTTTTGGAGTACG
TCGTCTTTAGGTTGGGGGGAGGGGTTTTATGCGATGGAGTTTCCCCACACTGAGTGGGTGGAGACTGAAG
TTAGGCCAGCTTGGCACTTGATGTAATTCTCCTTGGAATTTGCCCTTTTTGAGTTTGGATCTTGGTTCAT
TCTCAAGCCTCAGACAGTGGTTCAAAGTTTTTTTCTTCCATTTCAGGTGTCGTGAGGAATTCTGCAGTCG
ATCGACGGTACCGCGGGCCCGGGATCCACGGTCGCCACCATGGGGGCAGGTGCCACCGGCCGCGCCATGG
ACGGGCCGCGCCTGCTGCTGTTGCTGCTTCTGGGGGTGTCCCTTGGAGGTGCCAAGGAGGCATGCTACCC
ATACGATGTGCCAGATTACGCTGGAGGAGGCGGGGGAGGGAACTGGTCCCACCCCCAATTCGAGAAAGGA
GGAGGCGGGGGAGGGGAGGACCAGGTGGACCCCAGGCTGATCGACGGCAAGCCCACAGGCCTGTACACAC
ACAGCGGTGAGTGCTGCAAAGCCTGCAACCTGGGCGAGGGTGTGGCCCAGCCTTGTGGAGCCAACCAGAC
CGTGTGTGAGCCCTGCCTGGACAGCGTGACGTTCTCCGACGTGGTGAGCGCGACCGAGCCGTGCAAGCCG
TGCACCGAGTGCGTGGGGCTCCAGAGCATGTCGGCGCCGTGCGTGGAGGCCGACGACGCCGTGTGCCGCT
GCGCCTACGGCTACTACCAGGATGAGACGACTGGGCGCTGCGAGGCGTGCCGCGTGTGCGAGGCGGGCTC
GGGCCTCGTGTTCTCCTGCCAGGACAAGCAGAACACCGTGTGCGAGGAGTGCCCCGACGGCACGTATTCC
GACGAGGCCAACCACGTGGACCCGTGCCTGCCCTGCACCGTGTGCGAGGACACCGAGCGCCAGCTCCGCG
AGTGCACACGCTGGGCCGACGCCGAGTGCGAGGAGATCCCTGGCCGTTGGATTACACGGTCCACACCCCC
AGAGGGCTCGGACAGCACAGCCCCCAGCACCCAGGAGCCTGAGGCACCTCCAGAACAAGACCTCATAGCC
AGCACGGTGGCAGGTGTGGTGACCACAGTGATGGGCAGCTCCCAGCCCGTGGTGACCCGAGGCACCACCG
ACAACCTCATCCCTGTCTATTGCTCCATCCTGGCTGCTGTGGTTGTGGGCCTTGTGGCCTACATAGCCTT
CAAGAGGTGGAACAGGGGTATCCTCTAGAGCGGCCGCGTCGACAATCAACCTCTGGATTACAAAATTTGT
GAAAGATTGACTGGTATTCTTAACTATGTTGCTCCTTTTACGCTATGTGGATACGCTGCTTTAATGCCTT
TGTATCATGCTATTGCTTCCCGTATGGCTTTCATTTTCTCCTCCTTGTATAAATCCTGGTTGCTGTCTCT
TTATGAGGAGTTGTGGCCCGTTGTCAGGCAACGTGGCGTGGTGTGCACTGTGTTTGCTGACGCAACCCCC
ACTGGTTGGGGCATTGCCACCACCTGTCAGCTCCTTTCCGGGACTTTCGCTTTCCCCCTCCCTATTGCCA
CGGCGGAACTCATCGCCGCCTGCCTTGCCCGCTGCTGGACAGGGGCTCGGCTGTTGGGCACTGACAATTC
CGTGGTGTTGTCGGGGAAGCTGACGTCCTTTCCATGGCTGCTCGCCTGTGTTGCCACCTGGATTCTGCGC
GGGACGTCCTTCTGCTACGTCCCTTCGGCCCTCAATCCAGCGGACCTTCCTTCCCGCGGCCTGCTGCCGG
CTCTGCGGCCTCTTCCGCATCTTCGCCTTCGCCCTCAGACGAGTCGGATCTCCCTTTGGGCCGCCTCCCC
GCCTGGGTACCTTTAAGACCAATGACTTACAAGGCAGCTGTAGATCTTAGCCACTTTTTAAAAGAAAAGG
GGGGACTGGAAGGGCTAATTCACTCCCAACGAAGATAAGATCTGCTTTTTGCTTGTACTGGGTCTCTCTG
GTTAGACCAGATCTGAGCCTGGGAGCTCTCTGGCTAACTAGGGAACCCACTGCTTAAGCCTCAATAAAGC
TTGCCTTGAGTGCTTCAAGTAGTGTGTGCCCGTCTGTTGTGTGACTCTGGTAACTAGAGATCCCTCAGAC
CCTTTTAGTCAGTGTGGAAAATCTCTAGCAGTAGTAGTTCATGTCATCTTATTATTCAGTATTTATAACT
TGCAAAGAAATGAATATCAGAGAGTGAGAGGAACTTGTTTATTGCAGCTTATAATGGTTACAAATAAAGC
AATAGCATCACAAATTTCACAAATAAAGCATTTTTTTCACTGCATTCTAGTTGTGGTTTGTCCAAACTCA
TCAATGTATCTTATCATGTCTGGCTCTAGCTATCCCGCCCCTAACTCCGCCCATCCCGCCCCTAACTCCG
CCCAGTTCCGCCCATTCTCCGCCCCATGGCTGACTAATTTTTTTTATTTATGCAGAGGCCGAGGCCGCCT
CGGCCTCTGAGCTATTCCAGAAGTAGTGAGGAGGCTTTTTTGGAGGCCTAGGGACGTACCCAATTCGCCC
TATAGTGAGTCGTATTACGCGCGCTCACTGGCCGTCGTTTTACAACGTCGTGACTGGGAAAACCCTGGCG
TTACCCAACTTAATCGCCTTGCAGCACATCCCCCTTTCGCCAGCTGGCGTAATAGCGAAGAGGCCCGCAC
CGATCGCCCTTCCCAACAGTTGCGCAGCCTGAATGGCGAATGGG
[124 nt withheld, positions 4385-4508]
C
[91 nt withheld, positions 4510-4600]
A
[49 nt withheld, positions 4602-4650]
CCTTTGACGTTGGAGTCCACGTTCTTT
[37 nt withheld, positions 4678-4714]
ACCCTATCTCGGTCTATTCTTTTGATTTATAAGGGATTTTGCCGATTTCGGCCTATTGGTTAAAAAATGA
GCTGATTTAACAAAAATTTAACGCGAATTTTAACAAAATATTAACGCTTACAATTTAGGTGGCACTTTTC
GGGGAAATGTGCGCGGAACCCCTATTTGTTTATTTTTCTAAATACATTCAAATATGTATCCGCTCATGAG
ACAATAACCCTGATAAATGCTTCAATAATATTGAAAAAGGAAGAGTATGAGTATTCAACATTTCCGTGTC
GCCCTTATTCCCTTTTTTGCGGCATTTTGCCTTCCTGTTTTTGCTCACCCAGAAACGCTGGTGAAAGTAA
AAGATGCTGAAGATCAGTTGGGTGCACGAGTGGGTTACATCGAACTGGATCTCAACAGCGGTAAGATCCT
TGAGAGTTTTCGCCCCGAAGAACGTTTTCCAATGATGAGCACTTTTAAAGTTCTGCTATGTGGCGCGGTA
TTATCCCGTATTGACGCCGGGCAAGAGCAACTCGGTCGCCGCATACACTATTCTCAGAATGACTTGGTTG
AGTACTCACCAGTCACAGAAAAGCATCTTACGGATGGCATGACAGTAAGAGAATTATGCAGTGCTGCCAT
AACCATGAGTGATAACACTGCGGCCAACTTACTTCTGACAACGATCGGAGGACCGAAGGAGCTAACCGCT
TTTTTGCACAACATGGGGGATCATGTAACTCGCCTTGATCGTTGGGAACCGGAGCTGAATGAAGCCATAC
CAAACGACGAGCGTGACACCACGATGCCTGTAGCAATGGCAACAACGTTGCGCAAACTATTAACTGGCGA
ACTACTTACTCTAGCTTCCCGGCAACAATTAATAGACTGGATGGAGGCGGATAAAGTTGCAGGACCACTT
CTGCGCTCGGCCCTTCCGGCTGGCTGGTTTATTGCTGATAAATCTGGAGCCGGTGAGCGTGGGTCTCGCG
GTATCATTGCAGCACTGGGGCCAGATGGTAAGCCCTCCCGTATCGTAGTTATCTACACGACGGGGAGTCA
GGCAACTATGGATGAACGAAATAGACAGATCGCTGAGATAGGTGCCTCACTGATTAAGCATTGGTAACTG
TCAGACCAAGTTTACTCATATATACTTTAGATTGATTTAAAACTTCATTTTTAATTTAAAAGGATCTAGG
TGAAGATCCTTTTTGATAATCTCATGACCAAAATCCCTTAACGTGAGTTTTCGTTCCACTGAGCGTCAGA
CCCCGTAGAAAAGATCAAAGGATCTTCTTGAGATCCTTTTTTTCTGCGCGTAATCTGCTGCTTGCAAACA
AAAAAACCACCGCTACCAGCGGTGGTTTGTTTGCCGGATCAAGAGCTACCAACTCTTTTTCCGAAGGTAA
CTGGCTTCAGCAGAGCGCAGATACCAAATACTGTTCTTCTAGTGTAGCCGTAGTTAGGCCACCACTTCAA
GAACTCTGTAGCACCGCCTACATACCTCGCTCTGCTAATCCTGTTACCAGTGGCTGCTGCCAGTGGCGAT
AAGTCGTGTCTTACCGGGTTGGACTCAAGACGATAGTTACCGGATAAGGCGCAGCGGTCGGGCTGAACGG
GGGGTTCGTGCACACAGCCCAGCTTGGAGCGAACGACCTACACCGAACTGAGATACCTACAGCGTGAGCT
ATGAGAAAGCGCCACGCTTCCCGAAGGGAGAAAGGCGGACAGGTATCCGGTAAGCGGCAGGGTCGGAACA
GGAGAGCGCACGAGGGAGCTTCCAGGGGGAAACGCCTGGTATCTTTATAGTCCTGTCGGGTTTCGCCACC
TCTGACTTGAGCGTCGATTTTTGTGATGCTCGTCAGGGGGGCGGAGCCTATGGAAAAACGCCAGCAACGC
GGCCTTTTTACGGTTCCTGGCCTTTTGCTGGCCTTTTGCTCACATGTTCTTTCCTGCGTTATCCCCTGAT
TCTGTGGATAACCGTATTACCGCCTTTGAGTGAGCTGATACCGCTCGCCGCAGCCGAACGACCGAGCGCA
GCGAGTCAGTGAGCGAGGAAGCGGAAGAGCGCCCAATACGCAAACCGCCTCTCCCCGCGCGTTGGCCGAT
TCATTAATGCAGCTGGCACGACAGGTTTCCCGACTGGAAAGCGGGCAGTGAGCGCAACGCAATTAATGTG
AGTTAGCTCACTCATTAGGCACCCCAGGCTTTACACTTTATGCTTCCGGCTCGTATGTTGTGTGGAATTG
TGAGCGGATAACAATTTCACACAGGAAACAGCTATGACCATGATTACGCCAAGCGCGCAATTAACCCTCA
CTAAAGGGAACAAAAGCTGGAGCTGCAAGCTTAATGTAGTCTTATGCAATACTCTTGTAGTCTTGCAACA
TGGTAACGATGAGTTAGCAACATGCCTTACAAGGAGAGAAAAAGCACCGTGCATGGCGATTGGTGGAAGT
AAGGTGGTACGATCGTGCCTTATTAGGAAGGCAACAGACGGGTCTGACATGGATTGGACGAACCACTGAA
TTGCCGCATTGCAGAGATATTGTATTTAAGTGCCTAGCTCGATACATAAACGGGTCTCTCTGGTTAGACC
AGATCTGAGCCTGGGAGCTCTCTGGCTAACTAGGGAACCCACTGCTTAAGCCTCAATAAAGCTTGCCTTG
AGTGCTTCAAGTAGTGTGTGCCCGTCTGTTGTGTGACTCTGGTAACTAGAGATCCCTCAGACCCTTTTAG
TCAGTGTGGAAAATCTCTAGCAGTGGCGCCCGAACAGGGACTTGAAAGCGAAAGGGAAACCAGAGGAGCT
CTCTCGACGCAGGACTCGGCTTGCTGAAGCGCGCACGGCAAGAGGCGAGGGGCGGCGACTGGTGAGTACG
CCAAAAATTTTGACTAGCGGAGGCTAGAAGGAGAGAGATGGGTGCGAGAGCGTCAGTATTAAGCGGGGGA
GAATTAGATCGCGATGGGAAAAAATTCGGTTAAGGCCAGGGGGAAAGAAAAAATATAAATTAAAACATAT
AGTATGGGCAAGCAGGGAGCTAGAACGATTCGCAGTTAATCCTGGCCTGTTAGAAACATCAGAAGGCTGT
AGACAAATACTGGGACAGCTACAACCATCCCTTCAGACAGGATCAGAAGAACTTAGATCATTATATAATA
CAGTAGCAACCCTCTATTGTGTGCATCAAAGGATAGAGATAAAAGACACCAAGGAAGCTTTAGACAAGAT
AGAGGAAGAGCAAAACAAAAGTAAGACCACCGCACAGCAAGCGGCCGCTGATCTTCAGACCTGGAGGAGG
AGATATGAGGGACAATTGGAGAAGTGAATTATATAAATATAAAGTAGTAAAAATTGAACCATTAGGAGTA
GCACCCACCAAGGCAAAGAGAAGAGTGGTGCAGAGAGAAAAAAGAGCAGTGGGAATAGGAGCTTTGTTCC
TTGGGTTCTTGGGAGCAGCAGGAAGCACTATGGGCGCAGCGTCAATGACGCTGACGGTACAGGCCAGACA
ATTATTGTCTGGTATAGTGCAGCAGCAGAACAATTTGCTGAGGGCTATTGAGGCGCAACAGCATCTGTTG
CAACTCACAGTCTGGGGCATCAAGCAGCTCCAGGCAAGAATCCTGGCTGTGGAAAGATACCTAAAGGATC
AACAGCTCCTGGGGATTTGGGGTTGCTCTGGAAAACTCATTTGCACCACTGCTGTGCCTTGGAATGCTAG
TTGGAGTAATAAATCTCTGGAACAGATTTGGAATCACACGACCTGGATGGAGTGGGACAGAGAAATTAAC
AATTACACAAGCTTAATACACTCCTTAATTGAAGAATCGCAAAACCAGCAAGAAAAGAATGAACAAGAAT
TATTGGAATTAGATAAATGGGCAAGTTTGTGGAATTGGTTTAACATAACAAATTGGCTGTGGTATATAAA
ATTATTCATAATGATAGTAGGAGGCTTGGTAGGTTTAAGAATAGTTTTTGCTGTACTTTCTATAGTGAAT
AGAGTTAGGCAGGGATATTCACCATTATCGTTTCAGACCCACCTCCCAACCCCGAGGGGACCCGACAGGC
CCGAAGGAATAGAAGAAGAAGGTGGAGAGAGAGACAGAGACAGATCCATTCGATTAGTGAACGGATC
Features (pLannotate 1.2.2; 29 found; start..end, strand, type, name):
     50..290     +  promoter       U6 promoter: RNA polymerase III promoter for human U6 snRNA
    317..392     +  misc_RNA       gRNA scaffold: guide RNA scaffold for the Streptococcus pyogenes CRISPR/Cas9 system
    440..557     +  misc_feature   cPPT/CTS: central polypurine tract and central termination sequence of HIV-1
    624..690     +  CDS            small t antigen (fragment): SV40 (simian virus 40) small t antigen
    697..1875    +  promoter       EF-1α promoter: strong constitutive promoter for human elongation factor EF-1α
   1892..1917    +  misc_feature   MCS (fragment): multiple cloning site
   1930..2883    +  CDS            NGFR (fragment): TNR16_HUMAN - Also known as TNFRSF16. Experimental evidence at protein level: Swiss-Prot protein existence level 1. Low affinity receptor which can bind to NGF, BDNF, NTF3, and NTF4. Forms a heterodimeric receptor with SORCS2 that binds the precursor forms of NGF, BDNF and NTF3 with high affinity, and has much lower affinity for mature NGF and BDNF (PubMed:24908487). Plays an important role in differentiation and survival of specific neuronal populations during development (By similarity). Can mediate cell survival as well as cell death of neural cells. Plays a role in the inactivation of RHOA
   2914..3502    +  misc_feature   WPRE: woodchuck hepatitis virus posttranscriptional regulatory element
   3507..3644    +  CDS            nef (fragment): NEF_HV1LA - Experimental evidence at protein level: Swiss-Prot protein existence level 1. Extracellular Nef protein targets CD4(+) T-lymphocytes for apoptosis by interacting with CXCR4 surface receptors. From Human immunodeficiency virus type 1 group M subtype B (isolate Lai) (HIV-1).
   3630..3810    +  LTR            5' LTR (truncated): truncated 5' long terminal repeat (LTR) from HIV-1
   3882..4003    +  polyA_signal   SV40 poly(A) signal: SV40 polyadenylation signal
   4043..4178    +  rep_origin     SV40 ori: SV40 origin of replication
   4199..4217    -  promoter       T7 promoter: promoter for bacteriophage T7 RNA polymerase
   4225..4380    +  CDS            lacZα (fragment): LacZα fragment of β-galactosidase; lacZ fragment
   4385..4813    +  rep_origin     f1 ori (sequence partly withheld): f1 bacteriophage origin of replication; arrow indicates direction of (+) strand synthesis
   4866..4970    +  promoter       AmpR promoter: bla
   4971..5831    +  CDS            AmpR: β-lactamase; bla; confers resistance to ampicillin, carbenicillin, and related antibiotics
   6002..6590    +  rep_origin     ori: high-copy-number ColE1/pMB1/pBR322/pUC origin of replication
   6773..6865    +  CDS            lacI (fragment): lac repressor; lacI; The lac repressor binds to the lac operator to inhibit transcription in E. coli. This inhibition can be relieved by adding lactose or isopropyl-β-D-thiogalactopyranoside (IPTG).
   6878..6899    +  protein_bind   CAP binding site: CAP binding activates transcription in the presence of cAMP. E. coli catabolite activator protein
   6914..6944    +  promoter       lac promoter: promoter for the E. coli lac operon
   6952..6968    +  protein_bind   lac operator: The lac repressor binds to the lac operator to inhibit transcription in E. coli. This inhibition can be relieved by adding lactose or isopropyl-β-D-thiogalactopyranoside (IPTG). lac repressor encoded by lacI
   7013..7031    +  promoter       T3 promoter: promoter for bacteriophage T3 RNA polymerase
   7059..7285    +  promoter       RSV promoter: Rous sarcoma virus enhancer/promoter
   7286..7466    +  LTR            5' LTR (truncated): truncated 5' long terminal repeat (LTR) from HIV-1
   7513..7638    +  misc_feature   HIV-1 Ψ: packaging signal of human immunodeficiency virus type 1
   7622..7985    +  CDS            HIV-1 gag (fragment): gag protein from human immunodeficiency virus 1; gag
   8131..8364    +  misc_feature   RRE: The Rev response element (RRE) of HIV-1 allows for Rev-dependent mRNA export from the nucleus to the cytoplasm.
   8741..8841    +  CDS            Rev (fragment): human immunodeficiency virus 1 (HIV-1) Rev protein; rev; enhances nuclear export of unspliced and incompletely spliced viral mRNAs
