[The description below was written by a language model from this plasmid's Addgene catalogue record and pLannotate feature annotations shown in this document.]
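Description:
pLKO_HA.NWS.C_NGFR is a lentiviral CRISPR vector built on the pLKO backbone. It pairs a cloning site for a single guide RNA with a protein barcode ("Pro-Code") that marks transduced cells. It is propagated in E. coli through a high-copy ColE1/pUC-type origin with ampicillin selection (AmpR), and it also carries an f1 origin and remnants of a lac/T7/T3 cloning region. The viral portion has a third-generation layout. An RSV promoter drives a truncated HIV-1 5' LTR, followed by the Ψ packaging signal with a partial gag sequence, the RRE for Rev-dependent export, and a cPPT/CTS. A second truncated LTR lies downstream of the cargo, followed by an SV40 polyadenylation signal and SV40 origin. No mammalian drug-resistance marker appears in the feature table.

The payload consists of two expression units. A human U6 Pol III promoter sits upstream of the S. pyogenes Cas9 guide RNA scaffold, and a chosen sgRNA spacer can be cloned between them. No Cas9 gene is annotated, so the nuclease must be supplied separately. Downstream, the EF-1α promoter drives a human NGFR (CD271) lacking its signaling domain, followed by a WPRE to enhance expression. According to the record, the receptor is fused at its N terminus to the epitope combination HA.NWS.C. These tags are not annotated separately in the feature table. The truncated receptor acts as an inert scaffold for the epitopes, and the specific combination serves as a barcode detectable with antibodies. When each sgRNA is linked to a distinct Pro-Code, cytometry can identify which guide a cell received while measuring other protein markers. This allows vector and cell tracking and pooled phenotypic CRISPR screens at single-cell resolution.
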