Addgene plasmid #158261: pLKO_HA.NWS.C_NGFR
Purpose: Protein Barcode (Pro-Code) for vector/cell tracking. Contains U6 trRNA cassette for sgRNA cloning. Enables phenotypic CRISPR screens at a single cell resolution (using cytometry).
Depositing lab: Brian Brown. Depositing organization: Icahn School of Medicine at Mount Sinai. Publication: Protein Barcodes Enable High-Dimensional Single-Cell CRISPR Screens. Wroblewska A, Dhainaut M, Ben-Zvi B, Rose SA, Park ES, Amir ED, Bektesevic A, Baccarini A, Merad M, Rahman AH, Brown BD. Cell. 2018 Nov 1;175(4):1141-1155.e16. doi: 10.1016/j.cell.2018.09.022. Epub 2018 Oct 18. PubMed 30343902.
Backbone
  Vector backbone: pLKO
  Backbone size w/o insert (bp): 9000
  Vector type: Lentiviral, CRISPR
Growth in bacteria
  Bacterial resistance: Ampicillin, 100 μg/mL
  Growth temperature: 37°C
  Growth strain: NEB Stable
  Copy number: High Copy
Gene/Insert
  Gene/Insert name: Pro-Code Tagged human dNGFR
  Species: H. sapiens (human)
  Insert size (bp): 1000
  Mutation: Truncation of the signaling domain
  Entrez Gene: NGFR (a.k.a. CD271, Gp80-LNGFR, TNFRSF16, p75(NTR), p75NTR)
  Promoter: EF1a
  Tag / fusion protein: HA.NWS.C (N terminal on insert)
  Cloning method: Restriction Enzyme; 5′ cloning site Unknown (unknown if destroyed)
  Sequencing primers: 5′ cctttttgagtttggatcttggttcat
Terms and licenses: Academic/Nonprofit Terms; Industry Terms: Not Available to Industry
How to cite: pLKO_HA.NWS.C_NGFR was a gift from Brian Brown (Addgene plasmid # 158261 ; http://n2t.net/addgene:158261 ; RRID:Addgene_158261)
