>Addgene plasmid #158261 | pLKO_HA.NWS.C_NGFR | depositor partial sequence | sequence record 305391 | Tagged NGFR
ATGGGGGCAGGTGCCACCGGCCGCGCCATGGACGGGCCGCGCCTGCTGCTGTTGCTGCTTCTGGGGGTGT
CCCTTGGAGGTGCCAAGGAGGCATGCTACCCATACGATGTGCCAGATTACGCTGGAGGAGGCGGGGGAGG
GAACTGGTCCCACCCCCAATTCGAGAAAGGAGGAGGCGGGGGAGGGGAGGACCAGGTGGACCCCAGGCTG
ATCGACGGCAAGCCCACAGGCCTGTACACACACAGCGGTGAGTGCTGCAAAGCCTGCAACCTGGGCGAGG
GTGTGGCCCAGCCTTGTGGAGCCAACCAGACCGTGTGTGAGCCCTGCCTGGACAGCGTGACGTTCTCCGA
CGTGGTGAGCGCGACCGAGCCGTGCAAGCCGTGCACCGAGTGCGTGGGGCTCCAGAGCATGTCGGCGCCG
TGCGTGGAGGCCGACGACGCCGTGTGCCGCTGCGCCTACGGCTACTACCAGGATGAGACGACTGGGCGCT
GCGAGGCGTGCCGCGTGTGCGAGGCGGGCTCGGGCCTCGTGTTCTCCTGCCAGGACAAGCAGAACACCGT
GTGCGAGGAGTGCCCCGACGGCACGTATTCCGACGAGGCCAACCACGTGGACCCGTGCCTGCCCTGCACC
GTGTGCGAGGACACCGAGCGCCAGCTCCGCGAGTGCACACGCTGGGCCGACGCCGAGTGCGAGGAGATCC
CTGGCCGTTGGATTACACGGTCCACACCCCCAGAGGGCTCGGACAGCACAGCCCCCAGCACCCAGGAGCC
TGAGGCACCTCCAGAACAAGACCTCATAGCCAGCACGGTGGCAGGTGTGGTGACCACAGTGATGGGCAGC
TCCCAGCCCGTGGTGACCCGAGGCACCACCGACAACCTCATCCCTGTCTATTGCTCCATCCTGGCTGCTG
TGGTTGTGGGCCTTGTGGCCTACATAGCCTTCAAGAGGTGGAACAGGGGTATCCTCTAG
